Addgene plasmid #105994: pISH-Vmn1r105
Purpose: To prepare riboprobe for in situ hybridization
Depositing lab: Peter Mombaerts. Depositing organization: Max Planck Research Unit for Neurogenetics. Publication: Expression of homeobox genes in the mouse olfactory epithelium. Parrilla M, Chang I, Degl'Innocenti A, Omura M. J Comp Neurol. 2016 Oct 1;524(14):2713-39. doi: 10.1002/cne.24051. Epub 2016 Jun 19. PubMed 27243442.
Backbone
  Vector backbone: pGEM-T Easy
  Backbone size w/o insert (bp): 3015
  Vector type: to generate riboprobe
Growth in bacteria
  Bacterial resistance: Ampicillin, 100 μg/mL
  Growth temperature: 37°C
  Growth strain: DH5alpha
  Copy number: High Copy
Gene/Insert
  Cloning method: Unknown
  Sequencing primers: 5′ M13; 3′ M13 rev
Terms and licenses: Academic/Nonprofit Terms; Industry Terms: Not Available to Industry
Depositor comments: 99% identical (10 nt mismatches) Linearize with SacII, use SP6 RNA polymerase for IVT.
How to cite: pISH-Vmn1r105 was a gift from Peter Mombaerts (Addgene plasmid # 105994 ; http://n2t.net/addgene:105994 ; RRID:Addgene_105994)
