[The description below was written by a language model from this plasmid's Addgene catalogue record and pLannotate feature annotations shown in this document.]
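Description:
pISH-Vmn1r105 is a riboprobe template plasmid built on pGEM-T Easy, a small high-copy E. coli cloning vector in which the cloning site is flanked by opposing bacteriophage T7 and SP6 promoters. It is maintained in bacteria through a ColE1/pUC-type origin and selected with ampicillin via the β-lactamase gene and its native promoter. The backbone also carries an f1 phage origin for single-stranded DNA production. Remnants of the lac region are present as well (lac promoter, operator, CAP site and lacZα fragments), reflecting the vector's blue/white screening design, which is interrupted by the cloned fragment.

The catalogue entry does not fill in the insert fields, and the automated annotation assigns no gene feature to the region between the two phage promoters. From the name, the insert is presumably a fragment of Vmn1r105, a vomeronasal type 1 receptor gene, and the associated study concerns the mouse olfactory epithelium. Comparing the 3,887 nt full sequence with the 3,015 bp backbone suggests an insert of somewhat under 900 bp. The depositor notes that it is 99% identical to the reference, with ten mismatched nucleotides. A short hit to a hornet peptide just inside the SP6 promoter is almost certainly a spurious match by the annotation software rather than a real element.

The plasmid serves as a template for labelled RNA probes for in situ hybridization. According to the depositor, it is linearized with SacII and transcribed in vitro with SP6 RNA polymerase, giving a run-off transcript across the insert. The record does not explicitly state whether this transcript is the antisense strand.
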