Features (pLannotate 1.2.2; 13 found; start..end, strand, type, name):
      1..19      +  promoter       T7 promoter: promoter for bacteriophage T7 RNA polymerase
    955..1017    -  CDS            VESPI_VESMG (fragment): Experimental evidence at protein level: Swiss-Prot protein existence level 1. Shows contractile activity on isolated ileum smooth muscle. From Vespa magnifica (Hornet).
   1029..1047    -  promoter       SP6 promoter: promoter for bacteriophage SP6 RNA polymerase
   1089..1105    -  protein_bind   lac operator: The lac repressor binds to the lac operator to inhibit transcription in E. coli. This inhibition can be relieved by adding lactose or isopropyl-β-D-thiogalactopyranoside (IPTG). lac repressor encoded by lacI
   1113..1143    -  promoter       lac promoter: promoter for the E. coli lac operon
   1158..1179    -  protein_bind   CAP binding site: CAP binding activates transcription in the presence of cAMP. E. coli catabolite activator protein
   1192..1284    -  CDS            lacI (fragment): lac repressor; lacI; The lac repressor binds to the lac operator to inhibit transcription in E. coli. This inhibition can be relieved by adding lactose or isopropyl-β-D-thiogalactopyranoside (IPTG).
   1467..2055    -  rep_origin     ori: high-copy-number ColE1/pMB1/pBR322/pUC origin of replication
   2226..3086    -  CDS            AmpR: β-lactamase; bla; confers resistance to ampicillin, carbenicillin, and related antibiotics
   3087..3191    -  promoter       AmpR promoter: bla
   3218..3268    +  misc_feature   bom (fragment): basis of mobility region from pBR322
   3296..3724    -  rep_origin     f1 ori (sequence partly withheld): f1 bacteriophage origin of replication; arrow indicates direction of (+) strand synthesis
   3728..3885    -  CDS            lacZα (fragment): LacZα fragment of β-galactosidase; lacZ fragment
>Addgene plasmid #105994 | pISH-Vmn1r105 | addgene full sequence | sequence record 204661 | Addgene NGS Result
TAATACGACTCACTATAGGGCGAATTGGGCCCGACGTCGCATGCTCCCGGCCGCCATGGCGGCCGCGGGA
ATTCGATTGGAAGTGGCTCTTCAGATCCTCTTGCTTTGCCAGTTTGGGGTTGGGACTGTGGCCAATGTCT
TTCTGTTTGTCCATAATTTCTCTCCAGTCTTGACTGGTTCTAAACAGAGGCCCAGACAGGTGATTTTAAG
CCACATGGCTGTGGCCAATGCCTTGACTCTATTCCTCACTATATTTCCAAACAACATGATGGCTTTTGCT
CCCAAAACTCCTCCAAATGAACTCGAATGTAAATTAGAATCCTTCAGTCACCTGGTGGCAAGAAGCACAA
ACTTGTGTTCCACCTGTGTCCTGAGTGTCCATCAGTTTGTCACTCTGGTTCCTCTTAATAGAGGGAAAGG
TAAACTTGTACTCAGAGCAAGTGTCACAAACATGGCAAGTTATTCTTCTTACAGTTATTGGTTTTTCAGT
GTCTTAAGTAACATCCACATTCCAATTAAGTTCAGTGGTCCACAGATAGCAGACAATAACACTGACTCGA
AAAGAAAGTTGTTCTGTTCCTCTTCCGGATTCAGTGTGGGCATTGTCTTCTTGCAGTTTGCGTACGATGC
CACATTCATGAGCATCATGGTCTGGACCAGTGTCTCCATGGTACTTCTCCTCCATGGACATCGCCAGCGA
ATGCAGCACATCCTCACTCCCAATCAGAACCCCAGAGGCCAAGCTGAGTCCAAAGCAACCCATACTATCC
TGATGCTGGTGTTTACATTTGTTAGCTTTTATCTTCTAAATTGTATTTGTATCATAGTACATGCCCTTTT
TATGCATTCTCATTTCTTCGTAAGGCTTGTCAGTGAGATTTTAACTGCAATCTTCCCCAGTATCTCTCCT
TTACTGTTGATCTTCAGGGATCCCAATGATCCTTGTTCAATCACTAGTGAATTCGCGGCCGCCTGCAGGT
CGACCATATGGGAGAGCTCCCAACGCGTTGGATGCATAGCTTGAGTATTCTATAGTGTCACCTAAATAGC
TTGGCGTAATCATGGTCATAGCTGTTTCCTGTGTGAAATTGTTATCCGCTCACAATTCCACACAACATAC
GAGCCGGAAGCATAAAGTGTAAAGCCTGGGGTGCCTAATGAGTGAGCTAACTCACATTAATTGCGTTGCG
CTCACTGCCCGCTTTCCAGTCGGGAAACCTGTCGTGCCAGCTGCATTAATGAATCGGCCAACGCGCGGGG
AGAGGCGGTTTGCGTATTGGGCGCTCTTCCGCTTCCTCGCTCACTGACTCGCTGCGCTCGGTCGTTCGGC
TGCGGCGAGCGGTATCAGCTCACTCAAAGGCGGTAATACGGTTATCCACAGAATCAGGGGATAACGCAGG
AAAGAACATGTGAGCAAAAGGCCAGCAAAAGGCCAGGAACCGTAAAAAGGCCGCGTTGCTGGCGTTTTTC
CATAGGCTCCGCCCCCCTGACGAGCATCACAAAAATCGACGCTCAAGTCAGAGGTGGCGAAACCCGACAG
GACTATAAAGATACCAGGCGTTTCCCCCTGGAAGCTCCCTCGTGCGCTCTCCTGTTCCGACCCTGCCGCT
TACCGGATACCTGTCCGCCTTTCTCCCTTCGGGAAGCGTGGCGCTTTCTCATAGCTCACGCTGTAGGTAT
CTCAGTTCGGTGTAGGTCGTTCGCTCCAAGCTGGGCTGTGTGCACGAACCCCCCGTTCAGCCCGACCGCT
GCGCCTTATCCGGTAACTATCGTCTTGAGTCCAACCCGGTAAGACACGACTTATCGCCACTGGCAGCAGC
CACTGGTAACAGGATTAGCAGAGCGAGGTATGTAGGCGGTGCTACAGAGTTCTTGAAGTGGTGGCCTAAC
TACGGCTACACTAGAAGAACAGTATTTGGTATCTGCGCTCTGCTGAAGCCAGTTACCTTCGGAAAAAGAG
TTGGTAGCTCTTGATCCGGCAAACAAACCACCGCTGGTAGCGGTGGTTTTTTTGTTTGCAAGCAGCAGAT
TACGCGCAGAAAAAAAGGATCTCAAGAAGATCCTTTGATCTTTTCTACGGGGTCTGACGCTCAGTGGAAC
GAAAACTCACGTTAAGGGATTTTGGTCATGAGATTATCAAAAAGGATCTTCACCTAGATCCTTTTAAATT
AAAAATGAAGTTTTAAATCAATCTAAAGTATATATGAGTAAACTTGGTCTGACAGTTACCAATGCTTAAT
CAGTGAGGCACCTATCTCAGCGATCTGTCTATTTCGTTCATCCATAGTTGCCTGACTCCCCGTCGTGTAG
ATAACTACGATACGGGAGGGCTTACCATCTGGCCCCAGTGCTGCAATGATACCGCGAGACCCACGCTCAC
CGGCTCCAGATTTATCAGCAATAAACCAGCCAGCCGGAAGGGCCGAGCGCAGAAGTGGTCCTGCAACTTT
ATCCGCCTCCATCCAGTCTATTAATTGTTGCCGGGAAGCTAGAGTAAGTAGTTCGCCAGTTAATAGTTTG
CGCAACGTTGTTGCCATTGCTACAGGCATCGTGGTGTCACGCTCGTCGTTTGGTATGGCTTCATTCAGCT
CCGGTTCCCAACGATCAAGGCGAGTTACATGATCCCCCATGTTGTGCAAAAAAGCGGTTAGCTCCTTCGG
TCCTCCGATCGTTGTCAGAAGTAAGTTGGCCGCAGTGTTATCACTCATGGTTATGGCAGCACTGCATAAT
TCTCTTACTGTCATGCCATCCGTAAGATGCTTTTCTGTGACTGGTGAGTACTCAACCAAGTCATTCTGAG
AATAGTGTATGCGGCGACCGAGTTGCTCTTGCCCGGCGTCAATACGGGATAATACCGCGCCACATAGCAG
AACTTTAAAAGTGCTCATCATTGGAAAACGTTCTTCGGGGCGAAAACTCTCAAGGATCTTACCGCTGTTG
AGATCCAGTTCGATGTAACCCACTCGTGCACCCAACTGATCTTCAGCATCTTTTACTTTCACCAGCGTTT
CTGGGTGAGCAAAAACAGGAAGGCAAAATGCCGCAAAAAAGGGAATAAGGGCGACACGGAAATGTTGAAT
ACTCATACTCTTCCTTTTTCAATATTATTGAAGCATTTATCAGGGTTATTGTCTCATGAGCGGATACATA
TTTGAATGTATTTAGAAAAATAAACAAATAGGGGTTCCGCGCACATTTCCCCGAAAAGTGCCACCTGATG
CGGTGTGAAATACCGCACAGATGCGTAAGGAGAAAATACCGCATCAGGAAATTGTAAGCGTTAATATTTT
GTTAAAATTCGCGTTAAATTTTTGTTAAATCAGCTCATTTTTTAACCAATAGGCCGAAATCGGCAAAATC
CCTTATAAATCAAAAGAATAGACCGAGATAGGGT
[37 nt withheld, positions 3395-3431]
AAAGAACGTGGACTCCAACGTCAAAGG
[49 nt withheld, positions 3459-3507]
T
[91 nt withheld, positions 3509-3599]
G
[124 nt withheld, positions 3601-3724]
CCATTCGCCATTCAGGCTGCGCAACTGTTGGGAAGGGCGATCGGTGCGGGCCTCTTCGCTATTACGCCAG
CTGGCGAAAGGGGGATGTGCTGCAAGGCGATTAAGTTGGGTAACGCCAGGGTTTTCCCAGTCACGACGTT
GTAAAACGACGGCCAGTGAATTG
