>Addgene plasmid #105994 | pISH-Vmn1r105 | depositor partial sequence | sequence record 200722 | Insert, sequenced with M13
GCTCCCGGCCGCCATGGCGGCCGCGGGAATTCGATTGGAAGTGGCTCTTCAGATCCTCTTGCTTTGCCAG
TTTGGGGTTGGGACTGTGGCCAATGTCTTTCTGTTTGTCCATAATTTCTCTCCAGTCTTGACTGGTTCTA
AACAGAGGCCCAGACAGGTGATTTTAAGCCACATGGCTGTGGCCAATGCCTTGACTCTATTCCTCACTAT
ATTTCCAAACAACATGATGGCTTTTGCTCCCAAAACTCCTCCAAATGAACTCGAATGTAAATTAGAATCC
TTCAGTCACCTGGTGGCAAGAAGCACAAACTTGTGTTCCACCTGTGTCCTGAGTGTCCATCAGTTTGTCA
CTCTGGTTCCTCTTAATAGAGGGAAAGGTAAACTTGTACTCAGAGCAAGTGTCACAAACATGGCAAGTTA
TTCTTCTTACAGTTATTGGTTTTTCAGTGTCTTAAGTAACATCCACATTCCAATTAAGTTCAGTGGTCCA
CAGATAGCAGACAATAACACTGACTCGAAAAGAAAGTTGTTCTGTTCCTCTTCCGGATTCAGTGTGGGCA
TTGTCTTCTTGCAGTTTGCGTACGATGCCACATTCATGAGCATCATGGTCTGGACCAGTGTCTCCATGGT
ACTTCTCCTCCATGGACATCGCCAGCGAATGCAGCACATCCTCACTCCCAATCAGAACCCCAGAGGCCAA
GCTGAGTCCAAAGCAACCCATACTATCCTGATGCTGGTGTTTACATTTGTTAGCTTTTATCTTCTAAATT
GTATTTGTATCATAGTACATGCCCTTTTTATGCATTCTCATTTCTTCGTAAGGCTTGTCAGTGAGATTTT
AACTGCAATCTTCCCCAGTATCTCTCCTTTACTGTTGATCTTCAGGGATCCCAATGATCCTTGTTCAATC
ACTAGTGAATTCGCGGCCGCCTGCAGGTCGACCATATGGG
