>Addgene plasmid #105994 | pISH-Vmn1r105 | depositor partial sequence | sequence record 200723 | Insert, sequenced with M13 rev
TATGCATCCAACGCGTTGGGAGCTCTCCCATATGGTCGACCTGCAGGCGGCCGCGAATTCACTAGTGATT
GAACAAGGATCATTGGGATCCCTGAAGATCAACAGTAAAGGAGAGATACTGGGGAAGATTGCAGTTAAAA
TCTCACTGACAAGCCTTACGAAGAAATGAGAATGCATAAAAAGGGCATGTACTATGATACAAATACAATT
TAGAAGATAAAAGCTAACAAATGTAAACACCAGCATCAGGATAGTATGGGTTGCTTTGGACTCAGCTTGG
CCTCTGGGGTTCTGATTGGGAGTGAGGATGTGCTGCATTCGCTGGCGATGTCCATGGAGGAGAAGTACCA
TGGAGACACTGGTCCAGACCATGATGCTCATGAATGTGGCATCGTACGCAAACTGCAAGAAGACAATGCC
CACACTGAATCCGGAAGAGGAACAGAACAACTTTCTTTTCGAGTCAGTGTTATTGTCTGCTATCTGTGGA
CCACTGAACTTAATTGGAATGTGGATGTTACTTAAGACACTGAAAAACCAATAACTGTAAGAAGAATAAC
TTGCCATGTTTGTGACACTTGCTCTGAGTACAAGTTTACCTTTCCCTCTATTAAGAGGAACCAGAGTGAC
AAACTGATGGACACTCAGGACACAGGTGGAACACAAGTTTGTGCTTCTTGCCACCAGGTGACTGAAGGAT
TCTAATTTACATTCGAGTTCATTTGGAGGAGTTTTGGGAGCAAAAGCCATCATGTTGTTTGGAAATATAG
TGAGGAATAGAGTCAAGGCATTGGCCACAGCCATGTGGCTTAAAATCACCTGTCTGGGCCTCTGTTTAGA
ACCAGTCAAGACTGGAGAGAAATTATGGACAAACAGAAAGACATTGGCCACAGTCCCAACCCCAAACTGG
CAAAGCAAGAGGATCTGAAGAGCCACTTCCAATCGAATTCCCGCGGCCGCCATGGCGGCCGGGAGCATGC
